>Addgene plasmid #209383 | pGW-TurboID-GOI-GFP | addgene full sequence | sequence record 415928 | Addgene NGS Result
TTTCACGCCCTTTTAAATATCCGATTATTCTAATAAACGCTCTTTTCTCTTAGGTTTACCCGCCAATATA
TCCTGTCAAACACTGATAGTTTAAACTGAAGGCGGGAAACGACAATCTGATCCAAGCTCAAGCTGCTCTA
GCATTCGCCATTCAGGCTGCGCAACTGTTGGGAAGGGCGATCGGTGCGGGCCTCTTCGCTATTACGCCAG
CTGGCGAAAGGGGGATGTGCTGCAAGGCGATTAAGTTGGGTAACGCCAGGGTTTTCCCAGTCACGACGTT
GTAAAACGACGGCCAGTGCCAAGCTTGCATGCCTGCAGGTCCCCAGATTAGCCTTTTCAATTTCAGAAAG
AATGCTAACCCACAGATGGTTAGAGAGGCTTACGCAGCAGGTCTCATCAAGACGATCTACCCGAGCAATA
ATCTCCAGGAAATCAAATACCTTCCCAAGAAGGTTAAAGATGCAGTCAAAAGATTCAGGACTAACTGCAT
CAAGAACACAGAGAAAGATATATTTCTCAAGATCAGAAGTACTATTCCAGTATGGACGATTCAAGGCTTG
CTTCACAAACCAAGGCAAGTAATAGAGATTGGAGTCTCTAAAAAGGTAGTTCCCACTGAATCAAAGGCCA
TGGAGTCAAAGATTCAAATAGAGGACCTAACAGAACTCGCCGTAAAGACTGGCGAACAGTTCATACAGAG
TCTCTTACGACTCAATGACAAGAAGAAAATCTTCGTCAACATGGTGGAGCACGACACACTTGTCTACTCC
AAAAATATCAAAGATACAGTCTCAGAAGACCAAAGGGCAATTGAGACTTTTCAACAAAGGGTAATATCCG
GAAACCTCCTCGGATTCCATTGCCCAGCTATCTGTCACTTTATTGTGAAGATAGTGGAAAAGGAAGGTGG
CTCCTACAAATGCCATCATTGCGATAAAGGAAAGGCCATCGTTGAAGATGCCTCTGCCGACAGTGGTCCC
AAAGATGGACCCCCACCCACGAGGAGCATCGTGGAAAAAGAAGACGTTCCAACCACGTCTTCAAAGCAAG
TGGATTGATGTGATATCTCCACTGACGTAAGGGATGACGCACAATCCCACTATCCTTCGCAAGACCCTTC
CTCTATATAAGGAAGTTCATTTCATTTGGAGAGAACACGGGGGACTCTAGAGGATCCATGTACCCGTATG
ATGTTCCGGATTACGCTGGCTATCCCTACGACGTGCCCGACTATGCCGGGTACCCCTATGACGTCCCAGA
CTACGCAGCTAGCAAAGACAATACTGTGCCTCTGAAGCTGATCGCTCTCCTGGCTAATGGCGAGTTCCAT
AGTGGCGAACAGCTGGGAGAAACCCTGGGCATGTCCAGGGCCGCTATCAACAAGCACATTCAGACTCTGC
GCGACTGGGGCGTGGACGTGTTCACCGTGCCCGGAAAGGGCTACTCTCTGCCCGAGCCTATCCCGCTGCT
GAACGCTAAACAGATTCTGGGACAGCTGGACGGCGGGAGCGTGGCAGTCCTGCCTGTGGTAGACTCCACC
AATCAGTACCTGCTGGATCGAATCGGCGAGCTGAAGAGTGGGGATGCTTGCATTGCAGAATATCAGCAGG
CAGGGAGAGGAAGCAGAGGGAGGAAATGGTTCTCTCCTTTTGGAGCTAACCTGTACCTGAGTATGTTTTG
GCGCCTGAAGCGGGGACCAGCAGCAATCGGCCTGGGCCCGGTCATCGGAATTGTCATGGCAGAAGCGCTG
CGAAAGCTGGGAGCAGACAAGGTGCGAGTCAAATGGCCCAATGACCTGTATCTGCAGGATAGAAAGCTGG
CAGGCATCCTGGTGGAGCTGGCCGGAATAACAGGCGATGCTGCACAGATCGTCATTGGCGCCGGGATTAA
CGTGGCTATGAGGCGCGTGGAGGAAAGCGTGGTCAATCAGGGCTGGATCACACTGCAGGAAGCAGGGATT
AACCTGGACAGGAATACTCTGGCCGCTACGCTGATCCGAGAGCTGCGGGCAGCCCTGGAACTGTTCGAGC
AGGAAGGCCTGGCTCCATATCTGCCACGGTGGGAGAAGCTGGATAACTTCATCAATAGACCCGTGAAGCT
GATCATTGGGGACAAAGAGATTTTCGGGATTAGCCGGGGGATTGATAAACAGGGAGCCCTGCTGCTGGAA
CAGGACGGAGTTATCAAACCCTGGATGGGCGGAGAAATCAGTCTGCGGTCTGCCGAAAAGATCACAAGTT
TGTACAAAAAAGCTGAACGAGAAACGTAAAATGATATAAATATCAATATATTAAATTAGATTTTGCATAA
AAAACAGACTACATAATACTGTAAAACACAACATATCCAGTCACTATGGCGGCCCTCGAGGGGCCGCATT
AGGCACCCCAGGCTTTACACTTTATGCTTCCGGCTCGTATAATGTGTGGATTTTGAGTTAGGATCCGTCG
AGATTTTCAGGAGCTAAGGAAGCTAAAATGGAGAAAAAAATCACTGGATATACCACCGTTGATATATCCC
AATGGCATCGTAAAGAACATTTTGAGGCATTTCAGTCAGTTGCTCAATGTACCTATAACCAGACCGTTCA
GCTGGATATTACGGCCTTTTTAAAGACCGTAAAGAAAAATAAGCACAAGTTTTATCCGGCCTTTATTCAC
ATTCTTGCCCGCCTGATGAATGCTCATCCGGAATTCCGTATGGCAATGAAAGACGGTGAGCTGGTGATAT
GGGATAGTGTTCACCCTTGTTACACCGTTTTCCATGAGCAAACTGAAACGTTTTCATCGCTCTGGAGTGA
ATACCACGACGATTTCCGGCAGTTTCTACACATATATTCGCAAGATGTGGCGTGTTACGGTGAAAACCTG
GCCTATTTCCCTAAAGGGTTTATTGAGAATATGTTTTTCGTCTCAGCCAATCCCTGGGTGAGTTTCACCA
GTTTTGATTTAAACGTGGCCAATATGGACAACTTCTTCGCCCCCGTTTTCACCATGGGCAAATATTATAC
GCAAGGCGACAAGGTGCTGATGCCGCTGGCGATTCAGGTTCATCATGCCGTTTGTGATGGCTTCCATGTC
GGCAGAATGCTTAATGAATTACAACAGTACTGCGATGAGTGGCAGGGCGGGGCGTAAACGCGTGGATCCG
GCTTACTAAAAGCCAGATAACAGTATGCGTATTTGCGCGCTGATTTTTGCGGTATAAGAATATATACTGA
TATGTATACCCGAAGTATGTCAAAAAGAGGTATGCTATGAAGCAGCGTATTACAGTGACAGTTGACAGCG
ACAGCTATCAGTTGCTCAAGGCATATATGATGTCAATATCTCCGGTCTGGTAAGCACAACCATGCAGAAT
GAAGCCCGTCGTCTGCGTGCCGAACGCTGGAAAGCGGAAAATCAGGAAGGGATGGCTGAGGTCGCCCGGT
TTATTGAAATGAACGGCTCTTTTGCTGACGAGAACAGGGGCTGGTGAAATGCAGTTTAAGGTTTACACCT
ATAAAAGAGAGAGCCGTTATCGTCTGTTTGTGGATGTACAGAGTGATATTATTGACACGCCCGGGCGACG
GATGGTGATCCCCCTGGCCAGTGCACGTCTGCTGTCAGATAAAGTCTCCCGTGAACTTTACCCGGTGGTG
CATATCGGGGATGAAAGCTGGCGCATGATGACCACCGATATGGCCAGTGTGCCGGTCTCCGTTATCGGGG
AAGAAGTGGCTGATCTCAGCCACCGCGAAAATGACATCAAAAACGCCATTAACCTGATGTTCTGGGGAAT
ATAAATGTCAGGCTCCCTTATACACAGCCAGTCTGCAGGTCGACCATAGTGACTGGATATGTTGTGTTTT
ACAGTATTATGTAGTCTGTTTTTTATGCAAAATCTAATTTAATATATTGATATTTATATCATTTTACGTT
TCTCGTTCAGCTTTCTTGTACAAAGTGGTTCGATCTAGAGGATCCATGGTGAGCAAGGGCGAGGAGCTGT
TCACCGGGGTGGTGCCCATCCTGGTCGAGCTGGACGGCGACGTAAACGGCCACAAGTTCAGCGTGTCCGG
CGAGGGCGAGGGCGATGCCACCTACGGCAAGCTGACCCTGAAGTTCATCTGCACCACCGGCAAGCTGCCC
GTGCCCTGGCCCACCCTCGTGACCACCTTCACCTACGGCGTGCAGTGCTTCAGCCGCTACCCCGACCACA
TGAAGCAGCACGACTTCTTCAAGTCCGCCATGCCCGAAGGCTACGTCCAGGAGCGCACCATCTTCTTCAA
GGACGACGGCAACTACAAGACCCGCGCCGAGGTGAAGTTCGAGGGCGACACCCTGGTGAACCGCATCGAG
CTGAAGGGCATCGACTTCAAGGAGGACGGCAACATCCTGGGGCACAAGCTGGAGTACAACTACAACAGCC
ACAACGTCTATATCATGGCCGACAAGCAGAAGAACGGCATCAAGGTGAACTTCAAGATCCGCCACAACAT
CGAGGACGGCAGCGTGCAGCTCGCCGACCACTACCAGCAGAACACCCCCATCGGCGACGGCCCCGTGCTG
CTGCCCGACAACCACTACCTGAGCACCCAGTCCGCCCTGAGCAAAGACCCCAACGAGAAGCGCGATCACA
TGGTCCTGCTGGAGTTCGTGACCGCCGCCGGGATCACTCACGGCATGGACGAGCTGTACAAGTAAAGCGG
CCCGAGCTCGAATTTCCCCGATCGTTCAAACATTTGGCAATAAAGTTTCTTAAGATTGAATCCTGTTGCC
GGTCTTGCGATGATTATCATATAATTTCTGTTGAATTACGTTAAGCATGTAATAATTAACATGTAATGCA
TGACGTTATTTATGAGATGGGTTTTTATGATTAGAGTCCCGCAATTATACATTTAATACGCGATAGAAAA
CAAAATATAGCGCGCAAACTAGGATAAATTATCGCGCGCGGTGTCATCTATGTTACTAGATCGGGAATTG
GTTCCGGAACCAATTCGTAATCATGTCATAGCTGTTTCCTGTGTGAAATTGTTATCCGCTCACAATTCCA
CACAACATACGAGCCGGAAGCATAAAGTGTAAAGCCTGGGGTGCCTAATGAGTGAGCTAACTCACATTAG
GCTGAATTAGGCGCGCCTATTTCTATTAATTCCCGATCTAGTAACATAGATGACACCGCGCGCGATAATT
TATCCTAGTTTGCGCGCTATATTTTGTTTTCTATCGCGTATTAAATGTATAATTGCGGGACTCTAATCAT
AAAAACCCATCTCATAAATAACGTCATGCATTACATGTTAATTATTACATGCTTAACGTAATTCAACAGA
AATTATATGATAATCATCGCAAGACCGGCAACAGGATTCAATCTTAAGAAACTTTATTGCCAAATGTTTG
AACGATCGGGGAAATTCGGGGGATCGATCCCGCGAACTGTGGACGAGAACTGTGCCACCAAGCGTAAGGC
CGTTCTCTCGCATTTGCCTTGCTAGGCTCGCGCGAGTTGCTGGCTGAGGCGTTCTCGAAATCAGCTCTTG
TTCGGTCGGCATCTACTCTATTCCTTTGCCCTCGGACGAGTGCTGGGGCGTCGGTTTCCACTATCGGCGA
GTACTTCTACACAGCCATCGGTCCAGACGGCCGCGCTTCTGCGGGCGATTTGTGTACGCCCGACAGTCCC
GGCTCCGGATCGGACGATTGCGTCGCATCGACCCTGCGCCCAAGCTGCATCATCGAAATTGCCGTCAACC
AAGCTCTGATAGAGTTGGTCAAGACCAATGCGGAGCATATACGCCCGGAGCCGCGGCGATCCTGCAAGCT
CCGGATGCCTCCGCTCGAAGTAGCGCGTCTGCTGCTCCATACAAGCCAACCACGGCCTCCAGAAGAAGAT
GTTGGCGACCTCGTATTGGGAATCCCCGAACATCGCCTCGCTCCAGTCAATGACCGCTGTTATGCGGCCA
TTGTCCGTCAGGACATTGTTGGAGCCGAAATCCGCGTGCACGAGGTGCCGGACTTCGGGGCAGTCCTCGG
CCCAAAGCATCAGCTCATCGAGAGCCTGCGCGACGGACGCACTGACGGTGTCGTCCATCACAGTTTGCCA
GTGATACACATGGGGATCAGCAATCGCGCATATGAAATCACGCCATGTAGTGTATTGACCGATTCCTTGC
GGTCCGAATGGGCCGAACCCGCTCGTCTGGCTAAGATCGGCCGCAGCGATCGCATCCATGGCCTCCGCGA
CCGGCTGCAGAACAGCGGGCAGTTCGGTTTCAGGCAGGTCTTGCAACGTGACACCCTGTGCACGGCGGGA
GATGCAATAGGTCAGGCTCTCGCTGAATGCCCCAATGTCAAGCACTTCCGGAATCGGGAGCGCGGCCGAT
GCAAAGTGCCGATAAACATAACGATCTTTGTAGAAACCATCGGCGCAGCTATTTACCCGCAGGACATATC
CACGCCCTCCTACATCGAAGCTGAAAGCACGAGATTCTTCGCCCTCCGAGAGCTGCATCAGGTCGGAGAC
GCTGTCGAACTTTTCGATCAGAAACTTCTCGACAGACGTCGCGGTGAGTTCAGGCTTTTTCATATCTTAT
TGCCCCCCGGGATCAGATCTGGATTGAGAGTGAATATGAGACTCTAATTGGATACCGAGGGGAATTTATG
GAACGTCAGTGGAGCATTTTTGACAAGAAATATTTGCTAGCTGATAGTGACCTTAGGCGACTTTTGAACG
CGCAATAATGGTTTCTGACGTATGTGCTTAGCTCATTAAACTCCAGAAACCCGCGGCTGAGTGGCTCCTT
CAACGTTGCGGTTCTGTCAGTTCCAAACGTAAAACGGCTTGTCCCGCGTCATCGGCGGGGGTCATAACGT
GACTCCCTTAATTCTCCGCTCATGATCTTGATCCCCTGCGCCATCAGATCCTTGGCGGCAAGAAAGCCAT
CCAGTTTACTTTGCAGGGCTTCCCAACCTTACCAGAGGGCGCCCCAGCTGGCAATTCCGGTTCGCTTGCT
GTCCATAAAACCGCCCAGTCTAGCTATCGCCATGTAAGCCCACTGCAAGCTACCTGCTTTCTCTTTGCGC
TTGCGTTTTCCCTTGTCCAGATAGCCCAGTAGCTGACATTCATCCGGGGTCAGCACCGTTTCTGCGGACT
GGCTTTCTACGTGTTCCGCTTCCTTTAGCAGCCCTTGCGCCCTGAGTGCTTGCGGCAGCGTGAAGCTGAT
CCGTCGAGATTAATAGAAATAAATTCAGCCTAATTCGGCGTTAATTCAGTACATTAAAAACGTCCGCAAT
GTGTTATTAAGTTGTCTAAGCGTCAATTTGTTTACACCACAATATATCCTGCCACCAGCCAGCCAACAGC
TCCCCGACCGGCAGCTCGGCACAAAATCACCACTCGATACAGGCAGCCCATCAGTCCGGGACGGCGTCAG
CGGGAGAGCCGTTGTAAGGCGGCAGACTTTGCTCATGTTACCGATGCTATTCGGAAGAACGGCAACTAAG
CTGCCGGGTTTGAAACACGGATGATCTCGCGGAGGGTAGCATGTTGATTGTAACGATGACAGAGCGTTGC
TGCCTGTGATCAATTCGGGCACGAACCCAGTGGACATAAGCCTGTTCGGTTCGTAAGCTGTAATGCAAGT
AGCGTATGCGCTCACGCAACTGGTCCAGAACCTTGACCGAACGCAGCGGTGGTAACGGCGCAGTGGCGGT
TTTCATGGCTTGTTATGACTGTTTTTTTGGGGTACAGTCTATGCCTCGGGCATCCAAGCAGCAAGCGCGT
TACGCCGTGGGTCGATGTTTGATGTTATGGAGCAGCAACGATGTTACGCAGCAGGGCAGTCGCCCTAAAA
CAAAGTTAAACATCATGGGGGAAGCGGTGATCGCCGAAGTATCGACTCAACTATCAGAGGTAGTTGGCGT
CATCGAGCGCCATCTCGAACCGACGTTGCTGGCCGTACATTTGTACGGCTCCGCAGTGGATGGCGGCCTG
AAGCCACACAGTGATATTGATTTGCTGGTTACGGTGACCGTAAGGCTTGATGAAACAACGCGGCGAGCTT
TGATCAACGACCTTTTGGAAACTTCGGCTTCCCCTGGAGAGAGCGAGATTCTCCGCGCTGTAGAAGTCAC
CATTGTTGTGCACGACGACATCATTCCGTGGCGTTATCCAGCTAAGCGCGAACTGCAATTTGGAGAATGG
CAGCGCAATGACATTCTTGCAGGTATCTTCGAGCCAGCCACGATCGACATTGATCTGGCTATCTTGCTGA
CAAAAGCAAGAGAACATAGCGTTGCCTTGGTAGGTCCAGCGGCGGAGGAACTCTTTGATCCGGTTCCTGA
ACAGGATCTATTTGAGGCGCTAAATGAAACCTTAACGCTATGGAACTCGCCGCCCGACTGGGCTGGCGAT
GAGCGAAATGTAGTGCTTACGTTGTCCCGCATTTGGTACAGCGCAGTAACCGGCAAAATCGCGCCGAAGG
ATGTCGCTGCCGACTGGGCAATGGAGCGCCTGCCGGCCCAGTATCAGCCCGTCATACTTGAAGCTAGACA
GGCTTATCTTGGACAAGAAGAAGATCGCTTGGCCTCGCGCGCAGATCAGTTGGAAGAATTTGTCCACTAC
GTGAAAGGCGAGATCACCAAGGTAGTCGGCAAATAATGTCTAGCTAGAAATTCGTTCAAGCCGACGCCGC
TTCGCGGCGCGGCTTAACTCAAGCGTTAGATGCACTAAGCACATAATTGCTCACAGCCAAACTATCAGGT
CAAGTCTGCTTTTATTATTTTTAAGCGTGCATAATAAGCCCTACACAAATTGGGAGATATATCATGCATG
ACCAAAATCCCTTAACGTGAGTTTTCGTTCCACTGAGCGTCAGACCCCGTAGAAAAGATCAAAGGATCTT
CTTGAGATCCTTTTTTTCTGCGCGTAATCTGCTGCTTGCAAACAAAAAAACCACCGCTACCAGCGGTGGT
TTGTTTGCCGGATCAAGAGCTACCAACTCTTTTTCCGAAGGTAACTGGCTTCAGCAGAGCGCAGATACCA
AATACTGTCCTTCTAGTGTAGCCGTAGTTAGGCCACCACTTCAAGAACTCTGTAGCACCGCCTACATACC
TCGCTCTGCTAATCCTGTTACCAGTGGCTGCTGCCAGTGGCGATAAGTCGTGTCTTACCGGGTTGGACTC
AAGACGATAGTTACCGGATAAGGCGCAGCGGTCGGGCTGAACGGGGGGTTCGTGCACACAGCCCAGCTTG
GAGCGAACGACCTACACCGAACTGAGATACCTACAGCGTGAGCTATGAGAAAGCGCCACGCTTCCCGAAG
GGAGAAAGGCGGACAGGTATCCGGTAAGCGGCAGGGTCGGAACAGGAGAGCGCACGAGGGAGCTTCCAGG
GGGAAACGCCTGGTATCTTTATAGTCCTGTCGGGTTTCGCCACCTCTGACTTGAGCGTCGATTTTTGTGA
TGCTCGTCAGGGGGGCGGAGCCTATGGAAAAACGCCAGCAACGCGGCCTTTTTACGGTTCCTGGCCTTTT
GCTGGCCTTTTGCTCACATGTTCTTTCCTGCGTTATCCCCTGATTCTGTGGATAACCGTATTACCGCCTT
TGAGTGAGCTGATACCGCTCGCCGCAGCCGAACGACCGAGCGCAGCGAGTCAGTGAGCGAGGAAGCGGAA
GAGCGCCTGATGCGGTATTTTCTCCTTACGCATCTGTGCGGTATTTCACACCGCATATGGTGCACTCTCA
GTACAATCTGCTCTGATGCCGCATAGTTAAGCCAGTATACACTCCGCTATCGCTACGTGACTGGGTCATG
GCTGCGCCCCGACACCCGCCAACACCCGCTGACGCGCCCTGACGGGCTTGTCTGCTCCCGGCATCCGCTT
ACAGACAAGCTGTGACCGTCTCCGGGAGCTGCATGTGTCAGAGGTTTTCACCGTCATCACCGAAACGCGC
GAGGCAGGGTGCCTTGATGTGGGCGCCGGCGGTCGAGTGGCGACGGCGCGGCTTGTCCGCGCCCTGGTAG
ATTGCCTGGCCGTAGGCCAGCCATTTTTGAGCGGCCAGCGGCCGCGATAGGCCGACGCGAAGCGGCGGGG
CGTAGGGAGCGCAGCGACCGAAGGGTAGGCGCTTTTTGCAGCTCTTCGGCTGTGCGCTGGCCAGACAGTT
ATGCACAGGCCAGGCGGGTTTTAAGAGTTTTAATAAGTTTTAAAGAGTTTTAGGCGGAAAAATCGCCTTT
TTTCTCTTTTATATCAGTCACTTACATGTGTGACCGGTTCCCAATGTACGGCTTTGGGTTCCCAATGTAC
GGGTTCCGGTTCCCAATGTACGGCTTTGGGTTCCCAATGTACGTGCTATCCACAGGAAAGAGACCTTTTC
GACCTTTTTCCCCTGCTAGGGCAATTTGCCCTAGCATCTGCTCCGTACATTAGGAACCGGCGGATGCTTC
GCCCTCGATCAGGTTGCGGTAGCGCATGACTAGGATCGGGCCAGCCTGCCCCGCCTCCTCCTTCAAATCG
TACTCCGGCAGGTCATTTGACCCGATCAGCTTGCGCACGGTGAAACAGAACTTCTTGAACTCTCCGGCGC
TGCCACTGCGTTCGTAGATCGTCTTGAACAACCATCTGGCTTCTGCCTTGCCTGCGGCGCGGCGTGCCAG
GCGGTAGAGAAAACGGCCGATGCCGGGATCGATCAAAAAGTAATCGGGGTGAACCGTCAGCACGTCCGGG
TTCTTGCCTTCTGTGATCTCGCGGTACATCCAATCAGCTAGCTCGATCTCGATGTACTCCGGCCGCCCGG
TTTCGCTCTTTACGATCTTGTAGCGGCTAATCAAGGCTTCACCCTCGGATACCGTCACCAGGCGGCCGTT
CTTGGCCTTCTTCGTACGCTGCATGGCAACGTGCGTGGTGTTTAACCGAATGCAGGTTTCTACCAGGTCG
TCTTTCTGCTTTCCGCCATCGGCTCGCCGGCAGAACTTGAGTACGTCCGCAACGTGTGGACGGAACACGC
GGCCGGGCTTGTCTCCCTTCCCTTCCCGGTATCGGTTCATGGATTCGGTTAGATGGGAAACCGCCATCAG
TACCAGGTCGTAATCCCACACACTGGCCATGCCGGCCGGCCCTGCGGAAACCTCTACGTGCCCGTCTGGA
AGCTCGTAGCGGATCACCTCGCCAGCTCGTCGGTCACGCTTCGACAGACGGAAAACGGCCACGTCCATGA
TGCTGCGACTATCGCGGGTGCCCACGTCATAGAGCATCGGAACGAAAAAATCTGGTTGCTCGTCGCCCTT
GGGCGGCTTCCTAATCGACGGCGCACCGGCTGCCGGCGGTTGCCGGGATTCTTTGCGGATTCGATCAGCG
GCCGCTTGCCACGATTCACCGGGGCGTGCTTCTGCCTCGATGCGTTGCCGCTGGGCGGCCTGCGCGGCCT
TCAACTTCTCCACCAGGTCATCACCCAGCGCCGCGCCGATTTGTACCGGGCCGGATGGTTTGCGACCGCT
CACGCCGATTCCTCGGGCTTGGGGGTTCCAGTGCCATTGCAGGGCCGGCAGACAACCCAGCCGCTTACGC
CTGGCCAACCGCCCGTTCCTCCACACATGGGGCATTCCACGGCGTCGGTGCCTGGTTGTTCTTGATTTTC
CATGCCGCCTCCTTTAGCCGCTAAAATTCATCTACTCATTTATTCATTTGCTCATTTACTCTGGTAGCTG
CGCGATGTATTCAGATAGCAGCTCGGTAATGGTCTTGCCTTGGCGTACCGCGTACATCTTCAGCTTGGTG
TGATCCTCCGCCGGCAACTGAAAGTTGACCCGCTTCATGGCTGGCGTGTCTGCCAGGCTGGCCAACGTTG
CAGCCTTGCTGCTGCGTGCGCTCGGACGGCCGGCACTTAGCGTGTTTGTGCTTTTGCTCATTTTCTCTTT
ACCTCATTAACTCAAATGAGTTTTGATTTAATTTCAGCGGCCAGCGCCTGGACCTCGCGGGCAGCGTCGC
CCTCGGGTTCTGATTCAAGAACGGTTGTGCCGGCGGCGGCAGTGCCTGGGTAGCTCACGCGCTGCGTGAT
ACGGGACTCAAGAATGGGCAGCTCGTACCCGGCCAGCGCCTCGGCAACCTCACCGCCGATGCGCGTGCCT
TTGATCGCCCGCGACACGACAAAGGCCGCTTGTAGCCTTCCATCCGTGACCTCAATGCGCTGCTTAACCA
GCTCCACCAGGTCGGCGGTGGCCCATATGTCGTAAGGGCTTGGCTGCACCGGAATCAGCACGAAGTCGGC
TGCCTTGATCGCGGACACAGCCAAGTCCGCCGCCTGGGGCGCTCCGTCGATCACTACGAAGTCGCGCCGG
CCGATGGCCTTCACGTCGCGGTCAATCGTCGGGCGGTCGATGCCGACAACGGTTAGCGGTTGATCTTCCC
GCACGGCCGCCCAATCGCGGGCACTGCCCTGGGGATCGGAATCGACTAACAGAACATCGGCCCCGGCGAG
TTGCAGGGCGCGGGCTAGATGGGTTGCGATGGTCGTCTTGCCTGACCCGCCTTTCTGGTTAAGTACAGCG
ATAACCTTCATGCGTTCCCCTTGCGTATTTGTTTATTTACTCATCGCATCATATACGCAGCGACCGCATG
ACGCAAGCTGTTTTACTCAAATACACATCACCTTTTTAGACGGCGGCGCTCGGTTTCTTCAGCGGCCAAG
CTGGCCGGCCAGGCCGCCAGCTTGGCATCAGACAAACCGGCCAGGATTTCATGCAGCCGCACGGTTGAGA
CGTGCGCGGGCGGCTCGAACACGTACCCGGCCGCGATCATCTCCGCCTCGATCTCTTCGGTAATGAAAAA
CGGTTCGTCCTGGCCGTCCTGGTGCGGTTTCATGCTTGTTCCTCTTGGCGTTCATTCTCGGCGGCCGCCA
GGGCGTCGGCCTCGGTCAATGCGTCCTCACGGAAGGCACCGCGCCGCCTGGCCTCGGTGGGCGTCACTTC
CTCGCTGCGCTCAAGTGCGCGGTACAGGGTCGAGCGATGCACGCCAAGCAGTGCAGCCGCCTCTTTCACG
GTGCGGCCTTCCTGGTCGATCAGCTCGCGGGCGTGCGCGATCTGTGCCGGGGTGAGGGTAGGGCGGGGGC
CAAACTTCACGCCTCGGGCCTTGGCGGCCTCGCGCCCGCTCCGGGTGCGGTCGATGATTAGGGAACGCTC
GAACTCGGCAATGCCGGCGAACACGGTCAACACCATGCGGCCGGCCGGCGTGGTGGTGTCGGCCCACGGC
TCTGCCAGGCTACGCAGGCCCGCGCCGGCCTCCTGGATGCGCTCGGCAATGTCCAGTAGGTCGCGGGTGC
TGCGGGCCAGGCGGTCTAGCCTGGTCACTGTCACAACGTCGCCAGGGCGTAGGTGGTCAAGCATCCTGGC
CAGCTCCGGGCGGTCGCGCCTGGTGCCGGTGATCTTCTCGGAAAACAGCTTGGTGCAGCCGGCCGCGTGC
AGTTCGGCCCGTTGGTTGGTCAAGTCCTGGTCGTCGGTGCTGACGCGGGCATAGCCCAGCAGGCCAGCGG
CGGCGCTCTTGTTCATGGCGTAATGTCTCCGGTTCTAGTCGCAAGTATTCTACTTTATGCGACTAAAACA
CGCGACAAGAAAACGCCAGGAAAAGGGCAGGGCGGCAGCCTGTCGCGTAACTTAGGACTTGTGCGACATG
TCGTTTTCAGAAGACGGCTGCACTGAACGTCAGAAGCCGACTGCACTATAGCAGCGGAGGGGTTGGATCA
AAGTACTTTGATCCCGAGGGGAACCCTGTGGTTGGCATGCACATACAAATGGACGAACGGATAAACCT
Features (pLannotate 1.2.2; 32 found; start..end, strand, type, name):
     54..78      -  misc_feature   RB T-DNA repeat: right border repeat from nopaline C58 T-DNA
    144..298     -  CDS            lacZα (fragment): LacZα fragment of β-galactosidase; lacZ fragment
    301..321     -  misc_feature   MCS (fragment): pUC18/19 multiple cloning site
    812..1153    +  promoter       CaMV 35S promoter: strong constitutive promoter from cauliflower mosaic virus
   1274..2230    +  CDS            TurboID: mutant of the E. coli biotin ligase BioID engineered for improved catalytic efficiency (Branon et al., 2018)
   2234..2358    +  protein_bind   attR1: mutant version of attR; recombination site for the Gateway® LR reaction LR Clonase™
   2394..2424    +  promoter       lac UV5 promoter: E. coli lac promoter with an "up" mutation
   2448..2477    +  promoter       cat promoter (fragment): promoter of the E. coli cat gene encoding chloramphenicol acetyltransferase
   2478..3137    +  CDS            CmR: chloramphenicol acetyltransferase; cat; confers resistance to chloramphenicol
   3316..3474    +  CDS            ccdA (fragment): CCDA_ECO57 - Also known as H, letA. Experimental evidence at protein level: Swiss-Prot protein existence level 1. Antitoxin component of a type II toxin-antitoxin (TA) system which inhibits the post-segregational killing (PSK) of plasmid-free cells, also referred to as a plasmid addiction system. Binds to and blocks the activity of CcdB; will also remove bound CcdB protein from the CcdB-GyrA complex by forming a CcdA-CcdB complex, a process termed rejuvenation. Functions as a transcriptional corepressor for the ccdAB operon, repression also requires CcdB (By similarity). From Escherichia coli
   3479..3781    +  CDS            ccdB: CCDB_ECOLI - Also known as G, letB, letD. Experimental evidence at protein level: Swiss-Prot protein existence level 1. Toxic component of a type II toxin-antitoxin (TA) system, functioning in plasmid maintainence. Responsible for the post- segregational killing (PSK) of plasmid-free cells, also referred to as a plasmid addiction system. Half-life of over 2 hours. Cell killing by CcdB is accompanied by filamentation, defects in chromosome and plasmid segregation, defects in cell division, formation of anucleate cells, decreased DNA synthesis and plasmid loss. Interferes with the activity of DN
   3825..3949    -  protein_bind   attR2: mutant version of attR; recombination site for the Gateway® LR reaction LR Clonase™
   3966..4685    +  CDS            EGFP: the original enhanced GFP (Yang et al., 1996) mammalian codon-optimized
   4710..4962    +  terminator     NOS terminator: nopaline synthase terminator and poly(A) signal
   5017..5039    -  protein_bind   lac operator (fragment): The lac repressor binds to the lac operator to inhibit transcription in E. coli. This inhibition can be relieved by adding lactose or isopropyl-β-D-thiogalactopyranoside (IPTG). lac repressor encoded by lacI
   5043..5073    -  promoter       lac promoter: promoter for the E. coli lac operon
   5088..5109    -  protein_bind   CAP binding site: CAP binding activates transcription in the presence of cAMP. E. coli catabolite activator protein
   5145..5397    -  terminator     NOS terminator: nopaline synthase terminator and poly(A) signal
   5548..6573    -  CDS            HygR: aminoglycoside phosphotransferase from E. coli; aph(4)-Ia; confers resistance to hygromycin
   6625..6804    -  promoter       NOS promoter: nopaline synthase promoter
   6884..7213    -  CDS            tnpA (fragment): TN5P_ECOLX - Also known as tnp. Experimental evidence at protein level: Swiss-Prot protein existence level 1. Mediates transposition of transposon Tn5 by a 'cut and paste' mechanism. First, the monomeric transposase binds the 19 bp inverted DNA repeats flanking the transposon. Then, dimerization of the DNA- bound transposase creates a synaptic DNA complex. After nicking of the first DNA strand, excision of the transposon proceeds through a series of intermediates. The transposase then mediates the insertion of the transposon at a new site by strand transfer. The activity of the wild- type tran
   7310..7334    -  misc_feature   LB T-DNA repeat: left border repeat from nopaline C58 T-DNA
   7593..7616    +  promoter       Pc promoter (fragment): intI1 (promoter lies within the coding sequence); class 1 integron promoter
   7792..7848    +  CDS            GmR (fragment): gentamycin acetyltransferase; aacC1; confers resistance to gentamycin
   7859..8646    +  CDS            SmR (fragment): aminoglycoside adenylyltransferase (Murphy, 1985); aadA; confers resistance to spectinomycin and streptomycin
   8892..9480    +  rep_origin     ori: high-copy-number ColE1/pMB1/pBR322/pUC origin of replication
   9666..9806    -  misc_feature   bom: basis of mobility region from pBR322
   9908..9947    -  CDS            rop (fragment): Rop protein, which maintains plasmids at low copy number; rop
  10150..10344   -  rep_origin     pVS1 oriV: origin of replication for the Pseudomonas plasmid pVS1 (Heeb et al., 2000)
  10410..11483   -  CDS            pVS1 RepA: replication protein from the Pseudomonas plasmid pVS1 (Heeb et al., 2000)
  11912..12541   -  CDS            pVS1 StaA: stability protein from the Pseudomonas plasmid pVS1 (Heeb et al., 2000)
  13101..13502   -  CDS            Y4CG_SINFN (fragment): Protein inferred from homology: Swiss-Prot protein existence level 3. From Sinorhizobium fredii (strain NBRC 101917 / NGR234).
