[The description below was written by a language model from this plasmid's Addgene catalogue record and pLannotate feature annotations shown in this document.]
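Description:
pGW-TurboID-GOI-GFP is an empty Gateway destination vector for plant expression, built on the pGWB505 binary backbone and intended for TurboID-based proximity labelling in planta; the associated toolbox was described for Nicotiana benthamiana. It is a roughly 13.8 kb T-DNA binary plasmid. A ColE1/pUC-type origin with the bom region supports replication in E. coli. The pVS1 oriV, RepA and StaA functions allow stable maintenance in Agrobacterium. An aadA (SmR) gene outside the T-DNA provides bacterial spectinomycin selection. The chloramphenicol resistance listed in the record comes from the CmR gene inside the Gateway cassette. Because that cassette also carries the ccdB toxin gene, the unrecombined plasmid has to be propagated in a ccdB-tolerant strain.

Between the nopaline-type right and left border repeats, a CaMV 35S promoter drives TurboID, the engineered high-activity E. coli biotin ligase. The attR1–CmR–ccdB–attR2 cassette follows, then EGFP and a NOS terminator. An LR reaction with an entry clone replaces the cassette with a gene of interest (GOI), which by the layout and name should give a TurboID-GOI-GFP fusion. The bait then carries the biotin ligase at its N-terminus and a fluorescent tag at its C-terminus for checking localisation and expression. The depositor states that the TurboID segment was amplified as 3xHA-TurboID, although the HA tags are not annotated in the feature table. It also carries a silent C249A nucleotide change that leaves the protein sequence unaltered. A NOS promoter–HygR–NOS terminator unit within the T-DNA provides hygromycin selection of transformed plant tissue.
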