Addgene plasmid #209383: pGW-TurboID-GOI-GFP
Purpose: (Empty Backbone) Gateway compatible plasmid for TurboID-based proximity labelling experiment in planta
Depositing lab: Rosa Lozano-Durán. Depositing organization: Center for Plant Molecular Biology (ZMBP). Publication: The Ti-TAN plasmid toolbox for TurboID-based proximity labeling assays in Nicotiana benthamiana. Tan H, Zhou Y, Dinius E, Lozano-Duran R. J Integr Plant Biol. 2024 Jan 31. doi: 10.1111/jipb.13610. PubMed 38294100.
Backbone
  Vector backbone: pGWB505
  Backbone manufacturer: http://shimane-u.org/nakagawa/gbv.htm
  Vector type: Plant Expression
  Selectable markers: Hygromycin
Growth in bacteria
  Bacterial resistance: Chloramphenicol and Spectinomycin, 25 & 50 μg/mL
  Growth temperature: 37°C
  Growth strain: ccdB Survival
  Copy number: High Copy
Gene/Insert
  Gene/Insert name: None
  Mutation: TurboID gene sequence C249A
Terms and licenses: Academic/Nonprofit Terms; Industry Terms: Not Available to Industry
Depositor comments: 3XHA-TurboID sequence was amplified from 3xHA-TurboID-NLS_pCDNA3 (Addgene#107171). The 249th nucleotide cytosine (C) of TurboID was changed to adenine (A) without affecting the TurboID protein sequence.
How to cite: pGW-TurboID-GOI-GFP was a gift from Rosa Lozano-Durán (Addgene plasmid # 209383 ; http://n2t.net/addgene:209383 ; RRID:Addgene_209383)
